>Addgene plasmid #17775 | CJ45 (miR-1003 5' splice site mut) | addgene partial sequence | sequence record 23707 | 17775 with MT-Forward
TCTCTGTTAAGCCGATAGCGTGCGGAAATCGAAAAGACCGAGCGTGAACGACTGCAACAGCAGGAACGCG
AGGATGAGATGCGCGAACTGGCCCTCAAGCTGCGCAGAACGTGGGCATCTGGATGTGGTTGGCTCTGGCG
GTCCTCTCACATTTACATGTTCACAGGCGCCGTGAGCTGCGTCACAAATATGGAACGCCCTCGAGTGGAA
AGCTCTCGGACAGCGATGCCGAATCTGTGGCATCGGAAAGCCAGCTGGCAAAGTCGTCGACGCGTCGCAG
TCGCAGCAGATCGGAGAGTCGTAGGCGGTCGCCACCGCCGGAAACACAGCACAGCAGACGGAGCAGCAGC
CGAACGGAAAGGAGGAGACGCACAAGGACGGCGGCCGCTCGAGTCTAGAGGGCCCTTCGAAGGTAAGCCT
ATCCCTAACCCTCTCCTCGGTCTCGATTCTACGCGTACCGGTCATCATCACCATCACCATTGAGTTTAAA
CCCGCTGATCAGCCTCGACTGTGCCTTCTAAGATCCAGACATGATAAGATACATTGATGAGTTTGGACAA
ACCACAACTAGAATGCAGTGAAAAAAATGCTTTATTTGTGAAATTTGTGATGCTATTGCTTTATTTGTAA
CCATTATAAGCTGCAATAAACAAGTTCTAGAGTCGGTGGGCCTCGGGGGCGGGTGCGGGGTCGGCGGGGC
CGCCCCGGGTGGCTTCGGTCGGAGCCATGGGGTCGTGCGCTCCTTTCGGTCGGGCGCTGCGGGTCGTGGG
GCGGGCGTCAGGCACCGGGCTTGCGGGTCATGCACCAGGTGCGCGGTCCTTCGGGCACCTCGACGTCGGC
GGTGACGGTGAAGCCGAACCGCTCGTAAAANGGGANGTTGCGGGCGCGAAGTCTCAGGAAGCGGCACCCG
GGCGTCGCCGCTCCNTCNGGGA
