[The description below was written by a language model from this plasmid's Addgene catalogue record.]
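Description:
CJ45 (miR-1003 5' splice site mut) is an insect-cell expression plasmid built on the pMT-puro backbone, in which the Drosophila metallothionein gene promoter drives the insert. This promoter is metal-inducible, so transcription can be switched on in cultured Drosophila cells by adding a metal salt such as copper. The plasmid is propagated in E. coli under ampicillin selection, and a puromycin marker allows selection of transfected insect cells. The record gives no feature table, so the bacterial origin, polyadenylation signal and the promoter driving the puromycin marker are not stated, and the copy number is listed as unknown.

The payload is a roughly 390 bp Drosophila melanogaster minigene for dme-miR-1003, cloned between SpeI and NotI sites. miR-1003 is an intronic microRNA, and the associated publication concerns intronic microRNA precursors whose hairpins are produced without Drosha cleavage. In this variant, site-directed mutagenesis altered the 5' splice site and introduced a second, compensatory change on the opposite side of the stem. The logic of such a design is that the splice site mutation should impair splicing while the compensatory change restores base pairing, so the hairpin structure is retained. Any loss of mature microRNA can then be attributed to failed splicing rather than to a disrupted stem. The construct is therefore suited to use alongside a wild-type minigene in inducible expression experiments in Drosophila cells, to test whether miR-1003 biogenesis depends on splicing of its host intron.
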