Addgene plasmid #17775: CJ45 (miR-1003 5' splice site mut)
Depositing lab: David Bartel. Depositing organization: Whitehead Institute for Biomedical Research. Publication: Intronic microRNA precursors that bypass Drosha processing. Ruby JG, Jan CH, Bartel DP. Nature. 2007 Jul 5. 448(7149):83-6. 10.1038/nature05983 PubMed 17589500.
Backbone
  Vector backbone: pMT-puro
  Backbone manufacturer: David Sabatini Lab
  Vector type: Insect Expression ; Drosophila metallothionein gene promoter drives expression
  Selectable markers: Puromycin
Growth in bacteria
  Bacterial resistance: Ampicillin, 100 μg/mL
  Growth temperature: 37°C
  Growth strain: DH5alpha
  Copy number: Unknown
Gene/Insert
  Gene/Insert name: dme-miR-1003 minigene 5' splice mut (alt name: miR-1003)
  Species: D. melanogaster (fly)
  Insert size (bp): 390
  Mutation: 5' splice site mut + compsensatory stem
  Cloning method: Restriction Enzyme; 5′ cloning site SpeI (unknown if destroyed); 3′ cloning site NotI (unknown if destroyed)
  Sequencing primers: 5′ MT forward
Terms and licenses: Academic/Nonprofit Terms; Industry Terms: Not Available to Industry
Depositor comments: Site-directed mutagenesis was used to make 5' splice site mutations with the indicated primers: GCTGCGCAGA ACGTGGGCAT CTGGATGTGG TTGGC and GCCAACCACA TCCAGATGCC CACGTTCTGC GCAGC; CCTCTCACAT TTACATGTTC ACAGGCGCCGT GAG and CTCACGGCGC CTGTGAACAT GTAAATGTGA GAGG.
How to cite: CJ45 (miR-1003 5' splice site mut) was a gift from David Bartel (Addgene plasmid # 17775 ; http://n2t.net/addgene:17775 ; RRID:Addgene_17775)
